>Addgene plasmid #141715 | TFORF0811 | addgene full sequence | sequence record 408848 | Addgene NGS Result
ACTCTTGTAGTCTTGCAACATGGTAACGATGAGTTAGCAACATGCCTTACAAGGAGAGAAAAAGCACCGT
GCATGCCGATTGGTGGAAGTAAGGTGGTACGATCGTGCCTTATTAGGAAGGCAACAGACGGGTCTGACAT
GGATTGGACGAACCACTGAATTGCCGCATTGCAGAGATATTGTATTTAAGTGCCTAGCTCGATACATAAA
CGGGTCTCTCTGGTTAGACCAGATCTGAGCCTGGGAGCTCTCTGGCTAACTAGGGAACCCACTGCTTAAG
CCTCAATAAAGCTTGCCTTGAGTGCTTCAAGTAGTGTGTGCCCGTCTGTTGTGTGACTCTGGTAACTAGA
GATCCCTCAGACCCTTTTAGTCAGTGTGGAAAATCTCTAGCAGTGGCGCCCGAACAGGGACTTGAAAGCG
AAAGGGAAACCAGAGGAGCTCTCTCGACGCAGGACTCGGCTTGCTGAAGCGCGCACGGCAAGAGGCGAGG
GGCGGCGACTGGTGAGTACGCCAAAAATTTTGACTAGCGGAGGCTAGAAGGAGAGAGATGGGTGCGAGAG
CGTCAGTATTAAGCGGGGGAGAATTAGATCGCGATGGGAAAAAATTCGGTTAAGGCCAGGGGGAAAGAAA
AAATATAAATTAAAACATATAGTATGGGCAAGCAGGGAGCTAGAACGATTCGCAGTTAATCCTGGCCTGT
TAGAAACATCAGAAGGCTGTAGACAAATACTGGGACAGCTACAACCATCCCTTCAGACAGGATCAGAAGA
ACTTAGATCATTATATAATACAGTAGCAACCCTCTATTGTGTGCATCAAAGGATAGAGATAAAAGACACC
AAGGAAGCTTTAGACAAGATAGAGGAAGAGCAAAACAAAAGTAAGACCACCGCACAGCAAGCGGCCGCTG
ATCTTCAGACCTGGAGGAGGAGATATGAGGGACAATTGGAGAAGTGAATTATATAAATATAAAGTAGTAA
AAATTGAACCATTAGGAGTAGCACCCACCAAGGCAAAGAGAAGAGTGGTGCAGAGAGAAAAAAGAGCAGT
GGGAATAGGAGCTTTGTTCCTTGGGTTCTTGGGAGCAGCAGGAAGCACTATGGGCGCAGCGTCAATGACG
CTGACGGTACAGGCCAGACAATTATTGTCTGGTATAGTGCAGCAGCAGAACAATTTGCTGAGGGCTATTG
AGGCGCAACAGCATCTGTTGCAACTCACAGTCTGGGGCATCAAGCAGCTCCAGGCAAGAATCCTGGCTGT
GGAAAGATACCTAAAGGATCAACAGCTCCTGGGGATTTGGGGTTGCTCTGGAAAACTCATTTGCACCACT
GCTGTGCCTTGGAATGCTAGTTGGAGTAATAAATCTCTGGAACAGATTTGGAATCACACGACCTGGATGG
AGTGGGACAGAGAAATTAACAATTACACAAGCTTAATACACTCCTTAATTGAAGAATCGCAAAACCAGCA
AGAAAAGAATGAACAAGAATTATTGGAATTAGATAAATGGGCAAGTTTGTGGAATTGGTTTAACATAACA
AATTGGCTGTGGTATATAAAATTATTCATAATGATAGTAGGAGGCTTGGTAGGTTTAAGAATAGTTTTTG
CTGTACTTTCTATAGTGAATAGAGTTAGGCAGGGATATTCACCATTATCGTTTCAGACCCACCTCCCAAC
CCCGAGGGGACCCATGCATTGCATCTCAATTAGTCAGCAACCAGGTGTGGAAAGTCCCCAGGCTCCCCAG
CAGGCAGAAGTATGCAAAGCATGCGTCTCAATTAGTCAGCAACCATAGTCCCGCCCCTAACTCCGCCCAT
CCCGCCCCTAACTCCGCCCAGTTCCGCCCATTCTCCGCCCCATGGCTGACTAATTTTTTTTATTTATGCA
GAGGCCGAGGCCGCCTCGGCCTCTGAGCTATTCCAGAAGTAGTGAGGAGGCTTTTTTGGAGGCCTAGGCT
TTTGCAAAAAGCTTTCTAGAGGTACCACCGGAGCTTACCATGACCGAGTACAAGCCCACGGTGCGCCTCG
CCACCCGCGACGACGTCCCCAGGGCCGTACGCACCCTCGCCGCCGCGTTCGCCGACTACCCCGCCACGCG
CCACACCGTCGATCCGGACCGCCACATCGAGCGGGTCACCGAGCTGCAAGAACTCTTCCTCACGCGCGTC
GGGCTCGACATCGGCAAGGTGTGGGTCGCGGACGACGGCGCCGCCGTGGCGGTCTGGACCACGCCGGAGA
GCGTCGAAGCGGGGGCGGTGTTCGCCGAGATCGGCCCGCGCATGGCCGAGTTGAGCGGTTCCCGGCTGGC
CGCGCAGCAACAGATGGAAGGCCTCCTGGCGCCGCACCGGCCCAAGGAGCCCGCGTGGTTCCTGGCCACC
GTCGGCGTCTCGCCCGACCACCAGGGCAAGGGTCTGGGCAGCGCCGTCGTGCTCCCCGGAGTGGAGGCGG
CCGAGCGCGCCGGGGTGCCCGCCTTCCTGGAGACCTCCGCGCCCCGCAACCTCCCCTTCTACGAGCGGCT
CGGCTTCACCGTCACCGCCGACGTCGAGGTGCCCGAAGGACCGCGCACCTGGTGCATGACCCGCAAGCCC
GGTGCCAGTTAACGAATTCTAGATCTTGAGACAAATGGCAGTATTCATCCACAATTTTAAAAGAAAAGGG
GGGATTGGGGGGTACAGTGCAGGGGAAAGAATAGTAGACATAATAGCAACAGACATACAAACTAAAGAAT
TACAAAAACAAATTACAAAAATTCAAAATTTTCGGGTTTATTACAGGGACAGCAGAGATCCACTTTGGCG
CCGGCTCGAGGCCTGCAGGTGCAAAGATGGATAAAGTTTTAAACAGAGAGGAATCTTTGCAGCTAATGGA
CCTTCTAGGTCTTGAAAGGAGTGGGAATTGGCTCCGGTGCCCGTCAGTGGGCAGAGCGCACATCGCCCAC
AGTCCCCGAGAAGTTGGGGGGAGGGGTCGGCAATTGAACCGGTGCCTAGAGAAGGTGGCGCGGGGTAAAC
TGGGAAAGTGATGTCGTGTACTGGCTCCGCCTTTTTCCCGAGGGTGGGGGAGAACCGTATATAAGTGCAG
TAGTCGCCGTGAACGTTCTTTTTCGCAACGGGTTTGCCGCCAGAACACAGGTAAGTGCCGTGTGTGGTTC
CCGCGGGCCTGGCCTCTTTACGGGTTATGGCCCTTGCGTGCCTTGAATTACTTCCACCTGGCTGCAGTAC
GTGATTCTTGATCCCGAGCTTCGGGTTGGAAGTGGGTGGGAGAGTTCGAGGCCTTGCGCTTAAGGAGCCC
CTTCGCCTCGTGCTTGAGTTGAGGCCTGGCCTGGGCGCTGGGGCCGCCGCGTGCGAATCTGGTGGCACCT
TCGCGCCTGTCTCGCTGCTTTCGATAAGTCTCTAGCCATTTAAAATTTTTGATGACCTGCTGCGACGCTT
TTTTTCTGGCAAGATAGTCTTGTAAATGCGGGCCAAGATCTGCACACTGGTATTTCGGTTTTTGGGGCCG
CGGGCGGCGACGGGGCCCGTGCGTCCCAGCGCACATGTTCGGCGAGGCGGGGCCTGCGAGCGCGGCCACC
GAGAATCGGACGGGGGTAGTCTCAAGCTGGCCGGCCTGCTCTGGTGCCTGGCCTCGCGCCGCCGTGTATC
GCCCCGCCCTGGGCGGCAAGGCTGGCCCGGTCGGCACCAGTTGCGTGAGCGGAAAGATGGCCGCTTCCCG
GCCCTGCTGCAGGGAGCTCAAAATGGAGGACGCGGCGCTCGGGAGAGCGGGCGGGTGAGTCACCCACACA
AAGGAAAAGGGCCTTTCCGTCCTCAGCCGTCGCTTCATGTGACTCCACGGAGTACCGGGCGCCGTCCAGG
CACCTCGATTAGTTCTCGAGCTTTTGGAGTACGTCGTCTTTAGGTTGGGGGGAGGGGTTTTATGCGATGG
AGTTTCCCCACACTGAGTGGGTGGAGACTGAAGTTAGGCCAGCTTGGCACTTGATGTAATTCTCCTTGGA
ATTTGCCCTTTTTGAGTTTGGATCTTGGTTCATTCTCAAGCCTCAGACAGTGGTTCAAAGTTTTTTTCTT
CCATTTCAGGTGTCGTGAGGCTAGCACCGCCACCATGGAGTTGGCGACTCGCTACCAGATCCCTAAAGAA
GTGGCTGACATCTTTAACGCCCCCAGTGATGATGAAGAGTTTGTTGGCTTCCGAGATGATGTTCCCATGG
AAACCCTCTCGTCAGAGGAGAGCTGCGATAGTTTTGACTCACTAGAGTCAGGGAAACAGCAGGATGTGCG
CTTTCATTCCAAATACTTCACAGAAGAGCTAAGAAGAATTTTTATAGAGGACACTGACTCAGAGACTGAG
GATTTTGCAGGATTTACGCAGAGTGATCTGAATGGAAAGACTAACCCAGAAGTAATGGTCGTGGAGTCAG
ATTTGAGTGATGATGGCAAAGCATCTTTGGTGAGCGAGGAAGAGGAAGATGAAGAAGAAGATAAGGCTAC
CCCTAGAAGAAGCAGGTCTAGAAGAAGTAGTATTGGTCTTCGAGTAGCCTTTCAGTTCCCCACCAAGAAG
CTGGCCAACAAACCAGATAAAAACAGTTCTTCCGAGCAGTTGTTTTCTAGCGCACGCTTACAGAATGAGA
AAAAAACAATTCTTGAAAGAAAGAAAGACTGTAGACAGGTGATACAAAGGGAAGATTCTACCTCTGAGTC
TGAGGATGACTCTCGGGATGAGAGCCAGGAGAGTTCAGATGCTTTGCTGAAAAGGACCATGAACATCAAG
GAGAACAAAGCCATGCTTGCCCAGTTATTGGCGGAATTGAACTCGATGCCAGATTTCTTCCCAGTACGAA
CCCCAACCTCAGCTTCTAGGAAGAAGACAGTGAGGCGGGCCTTCTCGGAGGGACAGATCACGCGGCGTAT
GAACCCAACCCGGAGTGCGCGGCCTCCTGAGAAGTTTGCTCTAGAGAACTTCACTGTCTCAGCCGCTAAA
TTTGCGGAAGAGTTTTACAGCTTCCGAAGAAGGAAGACAATTGGGGGGAAATGCCGGGAGTACAGACGAC
GTCACCGTATATCTTCTTTTCGGCCAGTGGAGGATATCACCGAAGAGGACTTAGAAAATGTTGCCATAAC
TGTTCGAGATAAAATCTATGATAAAGTTCTGGGTAACACGTGCCATCAGTGTCGACAAAAGACCATCGAC
ACCAAGACAGTGTGTCGGAACCAGGGTTGCTGTGGTGTGCGAGGACAGTTCTGTGGACCATGCCTGCGGA
ACCGCTATGGGGAGGATGTCAGATCGGCATTGCTGGACCCGGATTGGGTGTGTCCCCCCTGTCGTGGGAT
CTGCAATTGCAGCTACTGTCGGAAGCGTGACGGCCGCTGTGCCACAGGAATCCTCATTCATCTGGCCAAG
TTTTATGGTTATGACAATGTTAAGGAATATCTGGAGAGCTTACAAAAGGAGCTGGTAGAAGACAATTAGT
AATGAACTAGTCCGTAACTTGAAAGTATTTCGATTTCTTGGCTTTATATATCTTGTGGAAAGGACGACGC
CTACTTCCACAGTCGGAATCCACGCGTTAAGTCGACAATCAACCTCTGGATTACAAAATTTGTGAAAGAT
TGACTGGTATTCTTAACTATGTTGCTCCTTTTACGCTATGTGGATACGCTGCTTTAATGCCTTTGTATCA
TGCTATTGCTTCCCGTATGGCTTTCATTTTCTCCTCCTTGTATAAATCCTGGTTGCTGTCTCTTTATGAG
GAGTTGTGGCCCGTTGTCAGGCAACGTGGCGTGGTGTGCACTGTGTTTGCTGACGCAACCCCCACTGGTT
GGGGCATTGCCACCACCTGTCAGCTCCTTTCCGGGACTTTCGCTTTCCCCCTCCCTATTGCCACGGCGGA
ACTCATCGCCGCCTGCCTTGCCCGCTGCTGGACAGGGGCTCGGCTGTTGGGCACTGACAATTCCGTGGTG
TTGTCGGGGAAATCATCGTCCTTTCCTTGGCTGCTCGCCTGTGTTGCCACCTGGATTCTGCGCGGGACGT
CCTTCTGCTACGTCCCTTCGGCCCTCAATCCAGCGGACCTTCCTTCCCGCGGCCTGCTGCCGGCTCTGCG
GCCTCTTCCGCGTCTTCGCCTTCGCCCTCAGACGAGTCGGATCTCCCTTTGGGCCGCCTCCCCGCGTCGA
CTTTAAGACCAATGACTTACAAGGCAGCTGTAGATCTTAGCCACTTTTTAAAAGAAAAGGGGGGACTGGA
AGGGCTAATTCACTCCCAACGAAGACAAGATCTGCTTTTTGCTTGTACTGGGTCTCTCTGGTTAGACCAG
ATCTGAGCCTGGGAGCTCTCTGGCTAACTAGGGAACCCACTGCTTAAGCCTCAATAAAGCTTGCCTTGAG
TGCTTCAAGTAGTGTGTGCCCGTCTGTTGTGTGACTCTGGTAACTAGAGATCCCTCAGACCCTTTTAGTC
AGTGTGGAAAATCTCTAGCAGTACGTATAGTAGTTCATGTCATCTTATTATTCAGTATTTATAACTTGCA
AAGAAATGAATATCAGAGAGTGAGAGGAACTTGTTTATTGCAGCTTATAATGGTTACAAATAAAGCAATA
GCATCACAAATTTCACAAATAAAGCATTTTTTTCACTGCATTCTAGTTGTGGTTTGTCCAAACTCATCAA
TGTATCTTATCATGTCTGGCTCTAGCTATCCCGCCCCTAACTCCGCCCATCCCGCCCCTAACTCCGCCCA
GTTCCGCCCATTCTCCGCCCCATGGCTGACTAATTTTTTTTATTTATGCAGAGGCCGAGGCCGCCTCGGC
CTCTGAGCTATTCCAGAAGTAGTGAGGAGGCTTTTTTGGAGGCCTAGGGACGTACCCAATTCGCCCTATA
GTGAGTCGTATTACGCGCGCTCACTGGCCGTCGTTTTACAACGTCGTGACTGGGAAAACCCTGGCGTTAC
CCAACTTAATCGCCTTGCAGCACATCCCCCTTTCGCCAGCTGGCGTAATAGCGAAGAGGCCCGCACCGAT
CGCCCTTCCCAACAGTTGCGCAGCCTGAATGGCGAATGGG
[124 nt withheld, positions 7041-7164]
C
[91 nt withheld, positions 7166-7256]
A
[49 nt withheld, positions 7258-7306]
CCTTTGACGTTGGAGTCCACGTTCTTT
[37 nt withheld, positions 7334-7370]
ACCCTATCTCGGTCTATTCTTTTGATTTATAAGGGATTTTGCCGATTTCGGCCTATTGGTTAAAAAATGA
GCTGATTTAACAAAAATTTAACGCGAATTTTAACAAAATATTAACGCTTACAATTTAGGTGGCACTTTTC
GGGGAAATGTGCGCGGAACCCCTATTTGTTTATTTTTCTAAATACATTCAAATATGTATCCGCTCATGAG
ACAATAACCCTGATAAATGCTTCAATAATATTGAAAAAGGAAGAGTATGAGTATTCAACATTTCCGTGTC
GCCCTTATTCCCTTTTTTGCGGCATTTTGCCTTCCTGTTTTTGCTCACCCAGAAACGCTGGTGAAAGTAA
AAGATGCTGAAGATCAGTTGGGTGCACGAGTGGGTTACATCGAACTGGATCTCAACAGCGGTAAGATCCT
TGAGAGTTTTCGCCCCGAAGAACGTTTTCCAATGATGAGCACTTTTAAAGTTCTGCTATGTGGCGCGGTA
TTATCCCGTATTGACGCCGGGCAAGAGCAACTCGGTCGCCGCATACACTATTCTCAGAATGACTTGGTTG
AGTACTCACCAGTCACAGAAAAGCATCTTACGGATGGCATGACAGTAAGAGAATTATGCAGTGCTGCCAT
AACCATGAGTGATAACACTGCGGCCAACTTACTTCTGACAACGATCGGAGGACCGAAGGAGCTAACCGCT
TTTTTGCACAACATGGGGGATCATGTAACTCGCCTTGATCGTTGGGAACCGGAGCTGAATGAAGCCATAC
CAAACGACGAGCGTGACACCACGATGCCTGTAGCAATGGCAACAACGTTGCGCAAACTATTAACTGGCGA
ACTACTTACTCTAGCTTCCCGGCAACAATTAATAGACTGGATGGAGGCGGATAAAGTTGCAGGACCACTT
CTGCGCTCGGCCCTTCCGGCTGGCTGGTTTATTGCTGATAAATCTGGAGCCGGTGAGCGTGGGTCTCGCG
GTATCATTGCAGCACTGGGGCCAGATGGTAAGCCCTCCCGTATCGTAGTTATCTACACGACGGGGAGTCA
GGCAACTATGGATGAACGAAATAGACAGATCGCTGAGATAGGTGCCTCACTGATTAAGCATTGGTAACTG
TCAGACCAAGTTTACTCATATATACTTTAGATTGATTTAAAACTTCATTTTTAATTTAAAAGGATCTAGG
TGAAGATCCTTTTTGATAATCTCATGACCAAAATCCCTTAACGTGAGTTTTCGTTCCACTGAGCGTCAGA
CCCCGTAGAAAAGATCAAAGGATCTTCTTGAGATCCTTTTTTTCTGCGCGTAATCTGCTGCTTGCAAACA
AAAAAACCACCGCTACCAGCGGTGGTTTGTTTGCCGGATCAAGAGCTACCAACTCTTTTTCCGAAGGTAA
CTGGCTTCAGCAGAGCGCAGATACCAAATACTGTTCTTCTAGTGTAGCCGTAGTTAGGCCACCACTTCAA
GAACTCTGTAGCACCGCCTACATACCTCGCTCTGCTAATCCTGTTACCAGTGGCTGCTGCCAGTGGCGAT
AAGTCGTGTCTTACCGGGTTGGACTCAAGACGATAGTTACCGGATAAGGCGCAGCGGTCGGGCTGAACGG
GGGGTTCGTGCACACAGCCCAGCTTGGAGCGAACGACCTACACCGAACTGAGATACCTACAGCGTGAGCT
ATGAGAAAGCGCCACGCTTCCCGAAGGGAGAAAGGCGGACAGGTATCCGGTAAGCGGCAGGGTCGGAACA
GGAGAGCGCACGAGGGAGCTTCCAGGGGGAAACGCCTGGTATCTTTATAGTCCTGTCGGGTTTCGCCACC
TCTGACTTGAGCGTCGATTTTTGTGATGCTCGTCAGGGGGGCGGAGCCTATGGAAAAACGCCAGCAACGC
GGCCTTTTTACGGTTCCTGGCCTTTTGCTGGCCTTTTGCTCACATGTTCTTTCCTGCGTTATCCCCTGAT
TCTGTGGATAACCGTATTACCGCCTTTGAGTGAGCTGATACCGCTCGCCGCAGCCGAACGACCGAGCGCA
GCGAGTCAGTGAGCGAGGAAGCGGAAGAGCGCCCAATACGCAAACCGCCTCTCCCCGCGCGTTGGCCGAT
TCATTAATGCAGCTGGCACGACAGGTTTCCCGACTGGAAAGCGGGCAGTGAGCGCAACGCAATTAATGTG
AGTTAGCTCACTCATTAGGCACCCCAGGCTTTACACTTTATGCTTCCGGCTCGTATGTTGTGTGGAATTG
TGAGCGGATAACAATTTCACACAGGAAACAGCTATGACCATGATTACGCCAAGCGCGCAATTAACCCTCA
CTAAAGGGAACAAAAGCTGGAGCTGCAAGCTTAATGTAGTCTTATGCAAT
Features (pLannotate 1.2.2; 31 found; start..end, strand, type, name):
    212..392     +  LTR            5' LTR (truncated): truncated 5' long terminal repeat (LTR) from HIV-1
    439..564     +  misc_feature   HIV-1 Ψ: packaging signal of human immunodeficiency virus type 1
    548..911     +  CDS            HIV-1 gag (fragment): gag protein from human immunodeficiency virus 1; gag
   1057..1290    +  misc_feature   RRE: The Rev response element (RRE) of HIV-1 allows for Rev-dependent mRNA export from the nucleus to the cytoplasm.
   1667..1693    +  CDS            Rev (fragment): human immunodeficiency virus 1 (HIV-1) Rev protein; rev; enhances nuclear export of unspliced and incompletely spliced viral mRNAs
   1700..1723    +  promoter       SV40 promoter (fragment): SV40 early promoter
   1724..1795    +  promoter       SV40 promoter (fragment): SV40 enhancer and early promoter
   1819..1954    +  rep_origin     SV40 ori: SV40 origin of replication
   2000..2596    +  CDS            PuroR (fragment): puromycin N-acetyltransferase; pac from Streptomyces; confers resistance to puromycin
   2645..2762    +  misc_feature   cPPT/CTS: central polypurine tract and central termination sequence of HIV-1
   2827..2893    +  CDS            small t antigen (fragment): SV40 (simian virus 40) small t antigen
   2900..4078    +  promoter       EF-1α promoter: strong constitutive promoter for human elongation factor EF-1α
   4095..5456    +  CDS            CDCA7L: CDA7L_HUMAN - Also known as HR1, JPO2, R1. Experimental evidence at protein level: Swiss-Prot protein existence level 1. Plays a role in transcriptional regulation as a repressor that inhibits monoamine oxidase A (MAOA) activity and gene expression by binding to the promoter. Plays an important oncogenic role in mediating the full transforming effect of MYC in medulloblastoma cells. Involved in apoptotic signaling pathways; May act downstream of P38- kinase and BCL-2, but upstream of CASP3/caspase-3 as well as CCND1/cyclin D1 and E2F1. From Homo sapiens (Human).
   5472..5525    +  promoter       U6 promoter (fragment): RNA polymerase III promoter for human U6 snRNA
   5567..6155    +  misc_feature   WPRE: woodchuck hepatitis virus posttranscriptional regulatory element
   6206..6225    +  misc_feature   cPPT/CTS (fragment): central polypurine tract and central termination sequence of HIV-1
   6227..6460    +  LTR            3' LTR (ΔU3): self-inactivating 3' long terminal repeat (LTR) from HIV-1
   6538..6659    +  polyA_signal   SV40 poly(A) signal: SV40 polyadenylation signal
   6699..6834    +  rep_origin     SV40 ori: SV40 origin of replication
   6855..6873    -  promoter       T7 promoter: promoter for bacteriophage T7 RNA polymerase
   6881..7036    +  CDS            lacZα (fragment): LacZα fragment of β-galactosidase; lacZ fragment
   7041..7469    +  rep_origin     f1 ori (sequence partly withheld): f1 bacteriophage origin of replication; arrow indicates direction of (+) strand synthesis
   7522..7626    +  promoter       AmpR promoter: bla
   7627..8487    +  CDS            AmpR: β-lactamase; bla; confers resistance to ampicillin, carbenicillin, and related antibiotics
   8658..9246    +  rep_origin     ori: high-copy-number ColE1/pMB1/pBR322/pUC origin of replication
   9429..9521    +  CDS            lacI (fragment): lac repressor; lacI; The lac repressor binds to the lac operator to inhibit transcription in E. coli. This inhibition can be relieved by adding lactose or isopropyl-β-D-thiogalactopyranoside (IPTG).
   9534..9555    +  protein_bind   CAP binding site: CAP binding activates transcription in the presence of cAMP. E. coli catabolite activator protein
   9570..9600    +  promoter       lac promoter: promoter for the E. coli lac operon
   9608..9624    +  protein_bind   lac operator: The lac repressor binds to the lac operator to inhibit transcription in E. coli. This inhibition can be relieved by adding lactose or isopropyl-β-D-thiogalactopyranoside (IPTG). lac repressor encoded by lacI
   9669..9687    +  promoter       T3 promoter: promoter for bacteriophage T3 RNA polymerase
   9715..211     +  promoter       RSV promoter (across the origin): Rous sarcoma virus enhancer/promoter
