[The description below was written by a language model from this plasmid's Addgene catalogue record and pLannotate feature annotations shown in this document.]
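Description:
TFORF0811 is a lentiviral mammalian expression plasmid built on the pLX_TRC317 backbone and carrying the human CDCA7L open reading frame (also known as JPO2, R1 or RAM2). It belongs to a barcoded transcription factor ORF collection. It is propagated in E. coli through a high-copy ColE1/pUC-type origin with ampicillin selection via β-lactamase. An f1 origin and remnants of a lac/T3/T7 cloning region are also annotated in the bacterial backbone. The sequenced record is 9,730 nt, consistent with the stated backbone plus insert. The depositor warns that the plasmid can recombine, as is common for LTR-containing vectors.

The viral cassette follows a third-generation, self-inactivating layout. An RSV promoter fused to a truncated HIV-1 5' LTR drives genomic RNA production in packaging cells. It is followed by the Ψ packaging signal with a gag fragment, the Rev response element for nuclear export, a cPPT/CTS, and a ΔU3 3' LTR that inactivates LTR promoter activity after integration. Within the provirus, an SV40 early promoter expresses puromycin N-acetyltransferase for selecting transduced cells. A downstream EF-1α promoter constitutively drives the CDCA7L coding sequence, and a WPRE placed after it enhances transcript stability and expression. No epitope tag or fluorescent reporter is annotated.

The catalogue states that each ORF is paired with a unique 24-bp barcode. The barcode is not separately annotated; it may lie in the short stretch between the ORF and the WPRE, where only a U6 promoter fragment is called. The construct is intended for overexpressing CDCA7L, individually or in pooled screens in which barcode sequencing identifies the transcription factor each cell received, such as directed differentiation screens.
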