Addgene plasmid #141715: TFORF0811
Purpose: Lentiviral vector for overexpressing transcription factor ORFs with unique 24-bp barcodes. Barcodes facilitate identification of transcription factors in pooled screens.
Depositing lab: Feng Zhang. Depositing organization: Broad Institute. Publication: A transcription factor atlas of directed differentiation. Joung J, Ma S, Tay T, Geiger-Schuller KR, Kirchgatterer PC, Verdine VK, Guo B, Arias-Garcia MA, Allen WE, Singh A, Kuksenko O, Abudayyeh OO, Gootenberg JS, Fu Z, Macrae RK, Buenrostro JD, Regev A, Zhang F. Cell. 2023 Jan 5;186(1):209-229.e26. doi: 10.1016/j.cell.2022.11.026. PubMed 36608654.
Backbone
  Vector backbone: pLX_TRC317
  Backbone manufacturer: Broad Institute Genetic Perturbation Platform
  Backbone size w/o insert (bp): 8264
  Vector type: Mammalian Expression, Lentiviral
  Selectable markers: Puromycin
Growth in bacteria
  Bacterial resistance: Ampicillin, 100 μg/mL
  Growth temperature: 37°C
  Growth strain: NEB Stable
  Copy number: High Copy
Gene/Insert
  Gene/Insert name: CDCA7L
  Species: H. sapiens (human)
  Insert size (bp): 1466
  Entrez Gene: CDCA7L (a.k.a. JPO2, R1, RAM2)
  Promoter: EF1a
  Cloning method: Unknown
  Sequencing primers: 5′ GGGTGGAGACTGAAGTTAGGCCAG; 3′ CACATAGCGTAAAAGGAGCAACATAG
Terms and licenses: Academic/Nonprofit Terms; Industry Terms: Not Available to Industry
Depositor comments: NM_018719,ENST00000406877 . The transcription factor ORF portion of this plasmid was synthesized by Genewiz. Please test multiple small colonies in case of plasmid recombination. To make this collection available in a timely manner, a portion of this collection was not fully sequenced by Addgene. If an Addgene verified full plasmid sequence is not available, please contact us prior to placing an order to request the full sequence.
How to cite: TFORF0811 was a gift from Feng Zhang (Addgene plasmid # 141715 ; http://n2t.net/addgene:141715 ; RRID:Addgene_141715)
