>Addgene plasmid #141715 | TFORF0811 | depositor partial sequence | sequence record 277282 | Insert
ACCGCCACCATGGAGTTGGCGACTCGCTACCAGATCCCTAAAGAAGTGGCTGACATCTTTAACGCCCCCA
GTGATGATGAAGAGTTTGTTGGCTTCCGAGATGATGTTCCCATGGAAACCCTCTCGTCAGAGGAGAGCTG
CGATAGTTTTGACTCACTAGAGTCAGGGAAACAGCAGGATGTGCGCTTTCATTCCAAATACTTCACAGAA
GAGCTAAGAAGAATTTTTATAGAGGACACTGACTCAGAGACTGAGGATTTTGCAGGATTTACGCAGAGTG
ATCTGAATGGAAAGACTAACCCAGAAGTAATGGTCGTGGAGTCAGATTTGAGTGATGATGGCAAAGCATC
TTTGGTGAGCGAGGAAGAGGAAGATGAAGAAGAAGATAAGGCTACCCCTAGAAGAAGCAGGTCTAGAAGA
AGTAGTATTGGTCTTCGAGTAGCCTTTCAGTTCCCCACCAAGAAGCTGGCCAACAAACCAGATAAAAACA
GTTCTTCCGAGCAGTTGTTTTCTAGCGCACGCTTACAGAATGAGAAAAAAACAATTCTTGAAAGAAAGAA
AGACTGTAGACAGGTGATACAAAGGGAAGATTCTACCTCTGAGTCTGAGGATGACTCTCGGGATGAGAGC
CAGGAGAGTTCAGATGCTTTGCTGAAAAGGACCATGAACATCAAGGAGAACAAAGCCATGCTTGCCCAGT
TATTGGCGGAATTGAACTCGATGCCAGATTTCTTCCCAGTACGAACCCCAACCTCAGCTTCTAGGAAGAA
GACAGTGAGGCGGGCCTTCTCGGAGGGACAGATCACGCGGCGTATGAACCCAACCCGGAGTGCGCGGCCT
CCTGAGAAGTTTGCTCTAGAGAACTTCACTGTCTCAGCCGCTAAATTTGCGGAAGAGTTTTACAGCTTCC
GAAGAAGGAAGACAATTGGGGGGAAATGCCGGGAGTACAGACGACGTCACCGTATATCTTCTTTTCGGCC
AGTGGAGGATATCACCGAAGAGGACTTAGAAAATGTTGCCATAACTGTTCGAGATAAAATCTATGATAAA
GTTCTGGGTAACACGTGCCATCAGTGTCGACAAAAGACCATCGACACCAAGACAGTGTGTCGGAACCAGG
GTTGCTGTGGTGTGCGAGGACAGTTCTGTGGACCATGCCTGCGGAACCGCTATGGGGAGGATGTCAGATC
GGCATTGCTGGACCCGGATTGGGTGTGTCCCCCCTGTCGTGGGATCTGCAATTGCAGCTACTGTCGGAAG
CGTGACGGCCGCTGTGCCACAGGAATCCTCATTCATCTGGCCAAGTTTTATGGTTATGACAATGTTAAGG
AATATCTGGAGAGCTTACAAAAGGAGCTGGTAGAAGACAATTAGTAATGAACTAGTCCGTAACTTGAAAG
TATTTCGATTTCTTGGCTTTATATATCTTGTGGAAAGGACGACGCCTACTTCCACAGTCGGAATCC
