>Addgene plasmid #141715 | TFORF0811 | depositor partial sequence | sequence record 277283 | Barcode
CGCCTACTTCCACAGTCGGAATCC
